Addgene plasmid #122318: px335-sgRNA-EF(Cas9n)-Trim27-R
Purpose: Expresses sgRNA targeting mouse Trim27 and Cas9 nickase in mammalian cells
Depositing lab: Hiroshi Ochiai. Depositing organization: Hiroshima University. Publication: Genome-wide kinetic properties of transcriptional bursting in mouse embryonic stem cells. Ochiai H, Hayashi T, Umeda M, Yoshimura M, Harada A, Shimizu Y, Nakano K, Saitoh N, Liu Z, Yamamoto T, Okamura T, Ohkawa Y, Kimura H, Nikaido I. Sci Adv. 2020 Jun 17;6(25):eaaz6699. doi: 10.1126/sciadv.aaz6699. eCollection 2020 Jun. PubMed 32596448.
Backbone
  Vector backbone: px335
  Backbone size w/o insert (bp): 8427
  Total vector size (bp): 8447
  Modifications to backbone: We applied an optimized sgRNA design (sgRNA(F+E)) (Chen et al., Cell, 2013)
  Vector type: Mammalian Expression
Growth in bacteria
  Bacterial resistance: Ampicillin, 100 μg/mL
  Growth temperature: 37°C
  Growth strain: DH5alpha
  Copy number: High Copy
Gene/Insert
  Gene/Insert name: sgRNA for mouse Trim27
  gRNA/shRNA sequence: GGTCTACGTTCACTTCCTCA
  Species: Synthetic
  Cloning method: Restriction Enzyme; 5′ cloning site BbsI (destroyed during cloning); 3′ cloning site BbsI (destroyed during cloning)
  Sequencing primers: 5′ LKO1_5_primer
Terms and licenses: Academic/Nonprofit Terms; Industry Terms: Not Available to Industry
How to cite: px335-sgRNA-EF(Cas9n)-Trim27-R was a gift from Hiroshi Ochiai (Addgene plasmid # 122318 ; http://n2t.net/addgene:122318 ; RRID:Addgene_122318)
