[The description below was written by a language model from this plasmid's Addgene catalogue record and pLannotate feature annotations shown in this document.]
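Description:
px335-sgRNA-EF(Cas9n)-Trim27-R is a mammalian expression plasmid built on the px335 backbone that delivers two CRISPR components from a single vector of about 8.4 kb: a guide RNA directed against mouse Trim27 and the nickase form of Streptococcus pyogenes Cas9. It is propagated in E. coli as a high-copy plasmid through a ColE1/pUC-type origin and selected with ampicillin via the β-lactamase gene. An f1 phage origin and a single annotated AAV2 inverted terminal repeat are also present as backbone elements.

The guide cassette is driven by the human U6 RNA polymerase III promoter. A 20-nt synthetic spacer was inserted between BbsI sites, both of which were destroyed by the cloning, immediately upstream of the guide scaffold. According to the record, this scaffold was changed to the optimized sgRNA(F+E) design, which probably explains why the automated annotation recognises it only as tracrRNA and scaffold fragments. Downstream, a hybrid promoter made up of the CMV enhancer, chicken β-actin promoter and a hybrid intron drives the Cas9 open reading frame, which ends at a bovine growth hormone polyadenylation signal. The annotation splits the Cas9 coding region into overlapping N- and C-terminal matches and flags a short fragment resembling an epitope tag upstream of it. The nickase identity comes from the catalogue entry, and the feature table does not state the mutation responsible.

Because a nickase cuts only one DNA strand, such plasmids are usually used in pairs with guides offset on opposite strands. The "-R" suffix hints at a partner construct, although the record does not say so. The associated study examined transcriptional bursting in mouse embryonic stem cells, consistent with use for editing the Trim27 locus there.
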