Features (pLannotate 1.2.2; 18 found; start..end, strand, type, name):
      1..241     +  promoter       U6 promoter: RNA polymerase III promoter for human U6 snRNA
    288..355     +  misc_RNA       tracrRNA (fragment): trans-activating CRISPR RNA for the Streptococcus pyogenes CRISPR/Cas9 system
    362..405     +  misc_RNA       gRNA scaffold (fragment): guide RNA scaffold for the Streptococcus pyogenes CRISPR/Cas9 system
    452..737     +  enhancer       CMV enhancer: human cytomegalovirus immediate early enhancer; contains an 18-bp deletion relative to the standard CMV enhancer
    739..1016    +  promoter       chicken β-actin promoter: No description available
   1017..1244    +  intron         hybrid intron: hybrid between chicken β-actin (CBA) and minute virus of mice (MMV) introns (Gray et al., 2011)
   1265..1292    +  CDS            3xHA (fragment): three tandem HA epitope tags
   1325..3040    +  CDS            Cas9(N): N-terminal portion of Streptococcus pyogenes Cas9 (Zetsche et al., 2015)
   2927..5425    +  CDS            Cas9(C): C-terminal portion of Streptococcus pyogenes Cas9 (Zetsche et al., 2015)
   5492..5603    +  polyA_signal   bGH poly(A) signal: bovine growth hormone polyadenylation signal
   5708..5848    +  repeat_region  AAV2 ITR: inverted terminal repeat of adeno-associated virus serotype 2 inverted
   5853..5904    -  misc_feature   bom (fragment): basis of mobility region from pBR322
   5923..6378    +  rep_origin     f1 ori (sequence partly withheld): f1 bacteriophage origin of replication; arrow indicates direction of (+) strand synthesis
   6379..6428    -  misc_feature   bom (fragment): basis of mobility region from pBR322
   6530..6565    -  CDS            rop (fragment): Rop protein, which maintains plasmids at low copy number; rop
   6660..6764    +  promoter       AmpR promoter: bla
   6765..7625    +  CDS            AmpR: β-lactamase; bla; confers resistance to ampicillin, carbenicillin, and related antibiotics
   7796..8384    +  rep_origin     ori: high-copy-number ColE1/pMB1/pBR322/pUC origin of replication
>Addgene plasmid #122318 | px335-sgRNA-EF(Cas9n)-Trim27-R | addgene full sequence | sequence record 238382 | Addgene NGS Result
GAGGGCCTATTTCCCATGATTCCTTCATATTTGCATATACGATACAAGGCTGTTAGAGAGATAATTGGAA
TTAATTTGACTGTAAACACAAAGATATTAGTACAAAATACGTGACGTAGAAAGTAATAATTTCTTGGGTA
GTTTGCAGTTTTAAAATTATGTTTTAAAATGGACTATCATATGCTTACCGTAACTTGAAAGTATTTCGAT
TTCTTGGCTTTATATATCTTGTGGAAAGGACGAAACACCGGTCTACGTTCACTTCCTCAGTTTAAGAGCT
ATGCTGGAAACAGCATAGCAAGTTTAAATAAGGCTAGTCCGTTATCAACTTGAAAAAGTGGCACCGAGTC
GGTGCTTTTTTGTTTTAGAGCTAGAAATAGCAAGTTAAAATAAGGCTAGTCCGTTTTTAGCGCGTGCGCC
AATTCTGCAGACAAATGGCTCTAGAGGTACCCGTTACATAACTTACGGTAAATGGCCCGCCTGGCTGACC
GCCCAACGACCCCCGCCCATTGACGTCAATAGTAACGCCAATAGGGACTTTCCATTGACGTCAATGGGTG
GAGTATTTACGGTAAACTGCCCACTTGGCAGTACATCAAGTGTATCATATGCCAAGTACGCCCCCTATTG
ACGTCAATGACGGTAAATGGCCCGCCTGGCATTGTGCCCAGTACATGACCTTATGGGACTTTCCTACTTG
GCAGTACATCTACGTATTAGTCATCGCTATTACCATGGTCGAGGTGAGCCCCACGTTCTGCTTCACTCTC
CCCATCTCCCCCCCCTCCCCACCCCCAATTTTGTATTTATTTATTTTTTAATTATTTTGTGCAGCGATGG
GGGCGGGGGGGGGGGGGGGGCGCGCGCCAGGCGGGGCGGGGGGGGGGGGGGGGGGGGGGGGGGGGGGGGG
GGGRGGKGCGGCGGCAGCCAATCAGAGCGGCGCGCTCCGAAAGTTTCCTTTTATGGCGAGGCGGCGGCGG
CGGCGGCCCTATAAAAAGCGAAGCGCGCGGCGGGCGGGAGTCGCTGCGCGCTGCCTTCGCCCCGTGCCCC
GCTCCGCCGCCGCCTCGCGCCGCCCGCCCCGGCTCTGACTGACCGCGTTACTCCCACAGGTGAGCGGGCG
GGACGGCCCTTCTCCTCCGGGCTGTAATTAGCTGAGCAAGAGGTAAGGGTTTAAGGGATGGTTGGTTGGT
GGGGTATTAATGTTTAATTACCTGGAGCACCTGCCTGAAATCACTTTTTTTCAGGTTGGACCGGTGCCAC
CATGTACCCATACGATGTTCCAGATTACGCTTCGCCGAAGAAAAAGCGCAAGGTCGAAGCGTCCGACAAG
AAGTACAGCATCGGCCTGGCCATCGGCACCAACTCTGTGGGCTGGGCCGTGATCACCGACGAGTACAAGG
TGCCCAGCAAGAAATTCAAGGTGCTGGGCAACACCGACCGGCACAGCATCAAGAAGAACCTGATCGGAGC
CCTGCTGTTCGACAGCGGCGAAACAGCCGAGGCCACCCGGCTGAAGAGAACCGCCAGAAGAAGATACACC
AGACGGAAGAACCGGATCTGCTATCTGCAAGAGATCTTCAGCAACGAGATGGCCAAGGTGGACGACAGCT
TCTTCCACAGACTGGAAGAGTCCTTCCTGGTGGAAGAGGATAAGAAGCACGAGCGGCACCCCATCTTCGG
CAACATCGTGGACGAGGTGGCCTACCACGAGAAGTACCCCACCATCTACCACCTGAGAAAGAAACTGGTG
GACAGCACCGACAAGGCCGACCTGCGGCTGATCTATCTGGCCCTGGCCCACATGATCAAGTTCCGGGGCC
ACTTCCTGATCGAGGGCGACCTGAACCCCGACAACAGCGACGTGGACAAGCTGTTCATCCAGCTGGTGCA
GACCTACAACCAGCTGTTCGAGGAAAACCCCATCAACGCCAGCGGCGTGGACGCCAAGGCCATCCTGTCT
GCCAGACTGAGCAAGAGCAGACGGCTGGAAAATCTGATCGCCCAGCTGCCCGGCGAGAAGAAGAATGGCC
TGTTCGGCAACCTGATTGCCCTGAGCCTGGGCCTGACCCCCAACTTCAAGAGCAACTTCGACCTGGCCGA
GGATGCCAAACTGCAGCTGAGCAAGGACACCTACGACGACGACCTGGACAACCTGCTGGCCCAGATCGGC
GACCAGTACGCCGACCTGTTTCTGGCCGCCAAGAACCTGTCCGACGCCATCCTGCTGAGCGACATCCTGA
GAGTGAACACCGAGATCACCAAGGCCCCCCTGAGCGCCTCTATGATCAAGAGATACGACGAGCACCACCA
GGACCTGACCCTGCTGAAAGCTCTCGTGCGGCAGCAGCTGCCTGAGAAGTACAAAGAGATTTTCTTCGAC
CAGAGCAAGAACGGCTACGCCGGCTACATTGACGGCGGAGCCAGCCAGGAAGAGTTCTACAAGTTCATCA
AGCCCATCCTGGAAAAGATGGACGGCACCGAGGAACTGCTCGTGAAGCTGAACAGAGAGGACCTGCTGCG
GAAGCAGCGGACCTTCGACAACGGCAGCATCCCCCACCAGATCCACCTGGGAGAGCTGCACGCCATTCTG
CGGCGGCAGGAAGATTTTTACCCATTCCTGAAGGACAACCGGGAAAAGATCGAGAAGATCCTGACCTTCC
GCATCCCCTACTACGTGGGCCCTCTGGCCAGGGGAAACAGCAGATTCGCCTGGATGACCAGAAAGAGCGA
GGAAACCATCACCCCCTGGAACTTCGAGGAAGTGGTGGACAAGGGCGCTTCCGCCCAGAGCTTCATCGAG
CGGATGACCAACTTCGATAAGAACCTGCCCAACGAGAAGGTGCTGCCCAAGCACAGCCTGCTGTACGAGT
ACTTCACCGTGTATAACGAGCTGACCAAAGTGAAATACGTGACCGAGGGAATGAGAAAGCCCGCCTTCCT
GAGCGGCGAGCAGAAAAAGGCCATCGTGGACCTGCTGTTCAAGACCAACCGGAAAGTGACCGTGAAGCAG
CTGAAAGAGGACTACTTCAAGAAAATCGAGTGCTTCGACTCCGTGGAAATCTCCGGCGTGGAAGATCGGT
TCAACGCCTCCCTGGGCACATACCACGATCTGCTGAAAATTATCAAGGACAAGGACTTCCTGGACAATGA
GGAAAACGAGGACATTCTGGAAGATATCGTGCTGACCCTGACACTGTTTGAGGACAGAGAGATGATCGAG
GAACGGCTGAAAACCTATGCCCACCTGTTCGACGACAAAGTGATGAAGCAGCTGAAGCGGCGGAGATACA
CCGGCTGGGGCAGGCTGAGCCGGAAGCTGATCAACGGCATCCGGGACAAGCAGTCCGGCAAGACAATCCT
GGATTTCCTGAAGTCCGACGGCTTCGCCAACAGAAACTTCATGCAGCTGATCCACGACGACAGCCTGACC
TTTAAAGAGGACATCCAGAAAGCCCAGGTGTCCGGCCAGGGCGATAGCCTGCACGAGCACATTGCCAATC
TGGCCGGCAGCCCCGCCATTAAGAAGGGCATCCTGCAGACAGTGAAGGTGGTGGACGAGCTCGTGAAAGT
GATGGGCCGGCACAAGCCCGAGAACATCGTGATCGAAATGGCCAGAGAGAACCAGACCACCCAGAAGGGA
CAGAAGAACAGCCGCGAGAGAATGAAGCGGATCGAAGAGGGCATCAAAGAGCTGGGCAGCCAGATCCTGA
AAGAACACCCCGTGGAAAACACCCAGCTGCAGAACGAGAAGCTGTACCTGTACTACCTGCAGAATGGGCG
GGATATGTACGTGGACCAGGAACTGGACATCAACCGGCTGTCCGACTACGATGTGGACCATATCGTGCCT
CAGAGCTTTCTGAAGGACGACTCCATCGACAACAAGGTGCTGACCAGAAGCGACAAGAACCGGGGCAAGA
GCGACAACGTGCCCTCCGAAGAGGTCGTGAAGAAGATGAAGAACTACTGGCGGCAGCTGCTGAACGCCAA
GCTGATTACCCAGAGAAAGTTCGACAATCTGACCAAGGCCGAGAGAGGCGGCCTGAGCGAACTGGATAAG
GCCGGCTTCATCAAGAGACAGCTGGTGGAAACCCGGCAGATCACAAAGCACGTGGCACAGATCCTGGACT
CCCGGATGAACACTAAGTACGACGAGAATGACAAGCTGATCCGGGAAGTGAAAGTGATCACCCTGAAGTC
CAAGCTGGTGTCCGATTTCCGGAAGGATTTCCAGTTTTACAAAGTGCGCGAGATCAACAACTACCACCAC
GCCCACGACGCCTACCTGAACGCCGTCGTGGGAACCGCCCTGATCAAAAAGTACCCTAAGCTGGAAAGCG
AGTTCGTGTACGGCGACTACAAGGTGTACGACGTGCGGAAGATGATCGCCAAGAGCGAGCAGGAAATCGG
CAAGGCTACCGCCAAGTACTTCTTCTACAGCAACATCATGAACTTTTTCAAGACCGAGATTACCCTGGCC
AACGGCGAGATCCGGAAGCGGCCTCTGATCGAGACAAACGGCGAAACCGGGGAGATCGTGTGGGATAAGG
GCCGGGATTTTGCCACCGTGCGGAAAGTGCTGAGCATGCCCCAAGTGAATATCGTGAAAAAGACCGAGGT
GCAGACAGGCGGCTTCAGCAAAGAGTCTATCCTGCCCAAGAGGAACAGCGATAAGCTGATCGCCAGAAAG
AAGGACTGGGACCCTAAGAAGTACGGCGGCTTCGACAGCCCCACCGTGGCCTATTCTGTGCTGGTGGTGG
CCAAAGTGGAAAAGGGCAAGTCCAAGAAACTGAAGAGTGTGAAAGAGCTGCTGGGGATCACCATCATGGA
AAGAAGCAGCTTCGAGAAGAATCCCATCGACTTTCTGGAAGCCAAGGGCTACAAAGAAGTGAAAAAGGAC
CTGATCATCAAGCTGCCTAAGTACTCCCTGTTCGAGCTGGAAAACGGCCGGAAGAGAATGCTGGCCTCTG
CCGGCGAACTGCAGAAGGGAAACGAACTGGCCCTGCCCTCCAAATATGTGAACTTCCTGTACCTGGCCAG
CCACTATGAGAAGCTGAAGGGCTCCCCCGAGGATAATGAGCAGAAACAGCTGTTTGTGGAACAGCACAAG
CACTACCTGGACGAGATCATCGAGCAGATCAGCGAGTTCTCCAAGAGAGTGATCCTGGCCGACGCTAATC
TGGACAAAGTGCTGTCCGCCTACAACAAGCACCGGGATAAGCCCATCAGAGAGCAGGCCGAGAATATCAT
CCACCTGTTTACCCTGACCAATCTGGGAGCCCCTGCCGCCTTCAAGTACTTTGACACCACCATCGACCGG
AAGAGGTACACCAGCACCAAAGAGGTGCTGGACGCCACCCTGATCCACCAGAGCATCACCGGCCTGTACG
AGACACGGATCGACCTGTCTCAGCTGGGAGGCGACAGCCCCAAGAAGAAGAGAAAGGTGGAGGCCAGCTA
AGAATTCCTAGAGCTCGCTGATCAGCCTCGACTGTGCCTTCTAGTTGCCAGCCATCTGTTGTTTGCCCCT
CCCCCGTGCCTTCCTTGACCCTGGAAGGTGCCACTCCCACTGTCCTTTCCTAATAAAATGAGGAAATTGC
ATCGCATTGTCTGAGTAGGTGTCATTCTATTCTGGGGGGTGGGGTGGGGCAGGACAGCAAGGGGGAGGAT
TGGGAAGAGAATAGCAGGCATGCTGGGGAGCGGCCGCAGGAACCCCTAGTGATGGAGTTGGCCACTCCCT
CTCTGCGCGCTCGCTCGCTCACTGAGGCCGGGCGACCAAAGGTCGCCCGACGCCCGGGCTTTGCCCGGGC
GGCCTCAGTGAGCGAGCGAGCGCGCAGCTGCCTGCAGGGGCGCCTGATGCGGTATTTTCTCCTTACGCAT
CTGTGCGGTATTTCACACCGCATA
[95 nt withheld, positions 5905-5999]
T
[46 nt withheld, positions 6001-6046]
C
[141 nt withheld, positions 6048-6188]
CCTTTGACGTTGGAGTCCACGTTCTTT
[37 nt withheld, positions 6216-6252]
ACTCTATCTCGGGCTATTCTTTTGATTTATAAGGGATTTTGCCGATTTCGGTCTATTGGTTAAAAAATGA
GCTGATTTAACAAAAATTTAACGCGAATTTTAACAAAATATTAACGTTTACAATTTTATGGTGCACTCTC
AGTACAATCTGCTCTGATGCCGCATAGTTAAGCCAGCCCCGACACCCGCCAACACCCGCTGACGCGCCCT
GACGGGCTTGTCTGCTCCCGGCATCCGCTTACAGACAAGCTGTGACCGTCTCCGGGAGCTGCATGTGTCA
GAGGTTTTCACCGTCATCACCGAAACGCGCGAGACGAAAGGGCCTCGTGATACGCCTATTTTTATAGGTT
AATGTCATGATAATAATGGTTTCTTAGACGTCAGGTGGCACTTTTCGGGGAAATGTGCGCGGAACCCCTA
TTTGTTTATTTTTCTAAATACATTCAAATATGTATCCGCTCATGAGACAATAACCCTGATAAATGCTTCA
ATAATATTGAAAAAGGAAGAGTATGAGTATTCAACATTTCCGTGTCGCCCTTATTCCCTTTTTTGCGGCA
TTTTGCCTTCCTGTTTTTGCTCACCCAGAAACGCTGGTGAAAGTAAAAGATGCTGAAGATCAGTTGGGTG
CACGAGTGGGTTACATCGAACTGGATCTCAACAGCGGTAAGATCCTTGAGAGTTTTCGCCCCGAAGAACG
TTTTCCAATGATGAGCACTTTTAAAGTTCTGCTATGTGGCGCGGTATTATCCCGTATTGACGCCGGGCAA
GAGCAACTCGGTCGCCGCATACACTATTCTCAGAATGACTTGGTTGAGTACTCACCAGTCACAGAAAAGC
ATCTTACGGATGGCATGACAGTAAGAGAATTATGCAGTGCTGCCATAACCATGAGTGATAACACTGCGGC
CAACTTACTTCTGACAACGATCGGAGGACCGAAGGAGCTAACCGCTTTTTTGCACAACATGGGGGATCAT
GTAACTCGCCTTGATCGTTGGGAACCGGAGCTGAATGAAGCCATACCAAACGACGAGCGTGACACCACGA
TGCCTGTAGCAATGGCAACAACGTTGCGCAAACTATTAACTGGCGAACTACTTACTCTAGCTTCCCGGCA
ACAATTAATAGACTGGATGGAGGCGGATAAAGTTGCAGGACCACTTCTGCGCTCGGCCCTTCCGGCTGGC
TGGTTTATTGCTGATAAATCTGGAGCCGGTGAGCGTGGAAGCCGCGGTATCATTGCAGCACTGGGGCCAG
ATGGTAAGCCCTCCCGTATCGTAGTTATCTACACGACGGGGAGTCAGGCAACTATGGATGAACGAAATAG
ACAGATCGCTGAGATAGGTGCCTCACTGATTAAGCATTGGTAACTGTCAGACCAAGTTTACTCATATATA
CTTTAGATTGATTTAAAACTTCATTTTTAATTTAAAAGGATCTAGGTGAAGATCCTTTTTGATAATCTCA
TGACCAAAATCCCTTAACGTGAGTTTTCGTTCCACTGAGCGTCAGACCCCGTAGAAAAGATCAAAGGATC
TTCTTGAGATCCTTTTTTTCTGCGCGTAATCTGCTGCTTGCAAACAAAAAAACCACCGCTACCAGCGGTG
GTTTGTTTGCCGGATCAAGAGCTACCAACTCTTTTTCCGAAGGTAACTGGCTTCAGCAGAGCGCAGATAC
CAAATACTGTTCTTCTAGTGTAGCCGTAGTTAGGCCACCACTTCAAGAACTCTGTAGCACCGCCTACATA
CCTCGCTCTGCTAATCCTGTTACCAGTGGCTGCTGCCAGTGGCGATAAGTCGTGTCTTACCGGGTTGGAC
TCAAGACGATAGTTACCGGATAAGGCGCAGCGGTCGGGCTGAACGGGGGGTTCGTGCACACAGCCCAGCT
TGGAGCGAACGACCTACACCGAACTGAGATACCTACAGCGTGAGCTATGAGAAAGCGCCACGCTTCCCGA
AGGGAGAAAGGCGGACAGGTATCCGGTAAGCGGCAGGGTCGGAACAGGAGAGCGCACGAGGGAGCTTCCA
GGGGGAAACGCCTGGTATCTTTATAGTCCTGTCGGGTTTCGCCACCTCTGACTTGAGCGTCGATTTTTGT
GATGCTCGTCAGGGGGGCGGAGCCTATGGAAAAACGCCAGCAACGCGGCCTTTTTACGGTTCCTGGCCTT
TTGCTGGCCTTTTGCTCACATGT
